Addgene plasmid #104510: pILGFP4O
Purpose: Used to evaluate the expression output of Saccharomyces paradoxus GAL2 promoter with yEGFP used as the reporter gene
Depositing lab: Claudia Vickers. Depositing organization: University of Queensland. Publication: An Expanded Heterologous GAL Promoter Collection for Diauxie-Inducible Expression in Saccharomyces cerevisiae. Peng B, Wood RJ, Nielsen LK, Vickers CE. ACS Synth Biol. 2018 Feb 16;7(2):748-751. doi: 10.1021/acssynbio.7b00355. Epub 2018 Jan 23. PubMed 29301066.
Backbone
  Vector backbone: pUC19
  Vector type: Yeast Expression
Growth in bacteria
  Bacterial resistance: Ampicillin, 100 μg/mL
  Growth temperature: 37°C
  Growth strain: DH5alpha
  Copy number: High Copy
Gene/Insert
  Gene/Insert name: SpdGAL2 promoter-yEGFP
  Species: Saccharomyces paradoxus
  Cloning method: Restriction Enzyme; 5′ cloning site unknown (unknown if destroyed); 3′ cloning site unknown (unknown if destroyed)
Terms and licenses: Academic/Nonprofit Terms; Industry Terms: Not Available to Industry
How to cite: pILGFP4O was a gift from Claudia Vickers (Addgene plasmid # 104510 ; http://n2t.net/addgene:104510 ; RRID:Addgene_104510)
