[The description below was written by a language model from this plasmid's Addgene catalogue record and pLannotate feature annotations shown in this document.]
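Description:
pILGFP4O is a yeast expression reporter plasmid of 5,445 nt built on a pUC19 backbone. It was made to measure the expression output of the Saccharomyces paradoxus GAL2 promoter, with yeast-enhanced GFP (yEGFP) as the readout. In E. coli it is maintained at high copy through the ColE1/pUC origin and selected with ampicillin via the β-lactamase gene and its native promoter. Remnants of the pUC19 lac region are also present (lac promoter and operator, CAP binding site, and lacZα and lacI fragments).

The payload is the SpdGAL2 promoter fused to yEGFP. The automated annotation identifies the reporter ORF as GFPmut3, the variant from which yEGFP derives. The promoter itself is not annotated, but it presumably lies in the unannotated stretch between the loxP site and the GFP start, spanning the origin of the circular map. For yeast selection the plasmid carries a S. cerevisiae URA3 gene with a fragment of its promoter. URA3 complements uracil auxotrophy and can be counterselected with 5-FOA.

No yeast replication origin (2μ or CEN/ARS) is detected. A separate short URA3 fragment sits just downstream of GFP, which suggests that the plasmid is intended for chromosomal integration, possibly at the ura3 locus, although the record does not say so. A single loxP site follows the URA3 marker, and its intended role is also not stated. The two sequence records, depositor and sequencing-derived, give the same feature set, offset by 11 nt. The plasmid belongs to a collection characterising heterologous GAL promoters for diauxie-inducible expression in S. cerevisiae.
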