Features (pLannotate 1.2.2; 15 found; start..end, strand, type, name):
      6..716     +  CDS            GFPmut3: GFPmut3 is a basic (constitutively fluorescent) green fluorescent protein published in 1996, derived from Aequorea victoria. It is reported to be a very rapidly-maturing weak dimer.
    732..831     +  CDS            URA3 (fragment): orotidine-5'-phosphate decarboxylase, required for uracil biosynthesis; S. cerevisiae URA3; yeast auxotrophic marker, counterselectable with 5-fluoroorotic acid (5-FOA)
    985..1001    -  protein_bind   lac operator: The lac repressor binds to the lac operator to inhibit transcription in E. coli. This inhibition can be relieved by adding lactose or isopropyl-β-D-thiogalactopyranoside (IPTG). lac repressor encoded by lacI
   1009..1039    -  promoter       lac promoter: promoter for the E. coli lac operon
   1054..1075    -  protein_bind   CAP binding site: CAP binding activates transcription in the presence of cAMP. E. coli catabolite activator protein
   1088..1180    -  CDS            lacI (fragment): lac repressor; lacI; The lac repressor binds to the lac operator to inhibit transcription in E. coli. This inhibition can be relieved by adding lactose or isopropyl-β-D-thiogalactopyranoside (IPTG).
   1363..1951    -  rep_origin     ori: high-copy-number ColE1/pMB1/pBR322/pUC origin of replication
   2122..2982    -  CDS            AmpR: β-lactamase; bla; confers resistance to ampicillin, carbenicillin, and related antibiotics
   2983..3087    -  promoter       AmpR promoter: bla
   3182..3217    +  CDS            rop (fragment): Rop protein, which maintains plasmids at low copy number; rop
   3319..3418    +  misc_feature   bom (fragment): basis of mobility region from pBR322
   3424..3581    -  CDS            lacZα (fragment): LacZα fragment of β-galactosidase; lacZ fragment
   3588..3751    +  promoter       URA3 promoter (fragment): S. cerevisiae URA3
   3754..4539    +  CDS            URA3: PYRF_YEAST - Experimental evidence at protein level: Swiss-Prot protein existence level 1. From Saccharomyces cerevisiae (strain ATCC 204508 / S288c) (Baker's yeast).
   4691..4724    +  protein_bind   loxP: Cre-mediated recombination occurs in the 8-bp core sequence (GCATACAT). Cre recombinase
>Addgene plasmid #104510 | pILGFP4O | depositor full sequence | sequence record 198123 | Full Sequence
GATCCTCTAAAGGTGAAGAATTATTCACTGGTGTTGTCCCAATTTTGGTTGAATTAGATGGTGATGTTAA
TGGTCACAAATTTTCTGTCTCCGGTGAAGGTGAAGGTGATGCTACTTACGGTAAATTGACCTTAAAATTT
ATTTGTACTACTGGTAAATTGCCAGTTCCATGGCCAACCTTAGTCACTACTTTCGGTTATGGTGTTCAAT
GTTTTGCGAGATACCCAGATCATATGAAACAACATGACTTTTTCAAGTCTGCCATGCCAGAAGGTTATGT
TCAAGAAAGAACTATTTTTTTCAAAGATGACGGTAACTACAAGACCAGAGCTGAAGTCAAGTTTGAAGGT
GATACCTTAGTTAATAGAATCGAATTAAAAGGTATTGATTTTAAAGAAGATGGTAACATTTTAGGTCACA
AATTGGAATACAACTATAACTCTCACAATGTTTACATCATGGCTGACAAACAAAAGAATGGTATCAAAGT
TAACTTCAAAATTAGACACAACATTGAAGATGGTTCTGTTCAATTAGCTGACCATTATCAACAAAATACT
CCAATTGGTGATGGTCCAGTCTTGTTACCAGACAACCATTACTTATCCACTCAATCTGCCTTATCCAAAG
ATCCAAACGAAAAGAGAGACCACATGGTCTTGTTAGAATTTGTTACTGCTGCTGGTATTACCCATGGTAT
GGATGAATTGTACAAAAGATCTTAAACTAGTAGGACTATTTGCAAAGGGAAGGGATGCTAAGGTAGAGGG
TGAACGTTACAGAAAAGCAGGCTGGGAAGCATATTTGAGAAGATGCGGCCAGCAAAACTAAAAAACTGTA
TTATAAGTAAATGCATGTATACTAAACTCACAAATTAGAGCTTCAATTTAATTATATCAGTTATTACCCG
GGAATCTCGGTCGTAATGATTTAAATGCATGCAAGCTTGGCGTAATCATGGTCATAGCTGTTTCCTGTGT
GAAATTGTTATCCGCTCACAATTCCACACAACATACGAGCCGGAAGCATAAAGTGTAAAGCCTGGGGTGC
CTAATGAGTGAGCTAACTCACATTAATTGCGTTGCGCTCACTGCCCGCTTTCCAGTCGGGAAACCTGTCG
TGCCAGCTGCATTAATGAATCGGCCAACGCGCGGGGAGAGGCGGTTTGCGTATTGGGCGCTCTTCCGCTT
CCTCGCTCACTGACTCGCTGCGCTCGGTCGTTCGGCTGCGGCGAGCGGTATCAGCTCACTCAAAGGCGGT
AATACGGTTATCCACAGAATCAGGGGATAACGCAGGAAAGAACATGTGAGCAAAAGGCCAGCAAAAGGCC
AGGAACCGTAAAAAGGCCGCGTTGCTGGCGTTTTTCCATAGGCTCCGCCCCCCTGACGAGCATCACAAAA
ATCGACGCTCAAGTCAGAGGTGGCGAAACCCGACAGGACTATAAAGATACCAGGCGTTTCCCCCTGGAAG
CTCCCTCGTGCGCTCTCCTGTTCCGACCCTGCCGCTTACCGGATACCTGTCCGCCTTTCTCCCTTCGGGA
AGCGTGGCGCTTTCTCATAGCTCACGCTGTAGGTATCTCAGTTCGGTGTAGGTCGTTCGCTCCAAGCTGG
GCTGTGTGCACGAACCCCCCGTTCAGCCCGACCGCTGCGCCTTATCCGGTAACTATCGTCTTGAGTCCAA
CCCGGTAAGACACGACTTATCGCCACTGGCAGCAGCCACTGGTAACAGGATTAGCAGAGCGAGGTATGTA
GGCGGTGCTACAGAGTTCTTGAAGTGGTGGCCTAACTACGGCTACACTAGAAGGACAGTATTTGGTATCT
GCGCTCTGCTGAAGCCAGTTACCTTCGGAAAAAGAGTTGGTAGCTCTTGATCCGGCAAACAAACCACCGC
TGGTAGCGGTGGTTTTTTTGTTTGCAAGCAGCAGATTACGCGCAGAAAAAAAGGATCTCAAGAAGATCCT
TTGATCTTTTCTACGGGGTCTGACGCTCAGTGGAACGAAAACTCACGTTAAGGGATTTTGGTCATGAGAT
TATCAAAAAGGATCTTCACCTAGATCCTTTTAAATTAAAAATGAAGTTTTAAATCAATCTAAAGTATATA
TGAGTAAACTTGGTCTGACAGTTACCAATGCTTAATCAGTGAGGCACCTATCTCAGCGATCTGTCTATTT
CGTTCATCCATAGTTGCCTGACTCCCCGTCGTGTAGATAACTACGATACGGGAGGGCTTACCATCTGGCC
CCAGTGCTGCAATGATACCGCGAGACCCACGCTCACCGGCTCCAGATTTATCAGCAATAAACCAGCCAGC
CGGAAGGGCCGAGCGCAGAAGTGGTCCTGCAACTTTATCCGCCTCCATCCAGTCTATTAATTGTTGCCGG
GAAGCTAGAGTAAGTAGTTCGCCAGTTAATAGTTTGCGCAACGTTGTTGCCATTGCTACAGGCATCGTGG
TGTCACGCTCGTCGTTTGGTATGGCTTCATTCAGCTCCGGTTCCCAACGATCAAGGCGAGTTACATGATC
CCCCATGTTGTGCAAAAAAGCGGTTAGCTCCTTCGGTCCTCCGATCGTTGTCAGAAGTAAGTTGGCCGCA
GTGTTATCACTCATGGTTATGGCAGCACTGCATAATTCTCTTACTGTCATGCCATCCGTAAGATGCTTTT
CTGTGACTGGTGAGTACTCAACCAAGTCATTCTGAGAATAGTGTATGCGGCGACCGAGTTGCTCTTGCCC
GGCGTCAATACGGGATAATACCGCGCCACATAGCAGAACTTTAAAAGTGCTCATCATTGGAAAACGTTCT
TCGGGGCGAAAACTCTCAAGGATCTTACCGCTGTTGAGATCCAGTTCGATGTAACCCACTCGTGCACCCA
ACTGATCTTCAGCATCTTTTACTTTCACCAGCGTTTCTGGGTGAGCAAAAACAGGAAGGCAAAATGCCGC
AAAAAAGGGAATAAGGGCGACACGGAAATGTTGAATACTCATACTCTTCCTTTTTCAATATTATTGAAGC
ATTTATCAGGGTTATTGTCTCATGAGCGGATACATATTTGAATGTATTTAGAAAAATAAACAAATAGGGG
TTCCGCGCACATTTCCCCGAAAAGTGCCACCTGACGTCTAAGAAACCATTATTATCATGACATTAACCTA
TAAAAATAGGCGTATCACGAGGCCCTTTCGTCTCGCGCGTTTCGGTGATGACGGTGAAAACCTCTGACAC
ATGCAGCTCCCGGAGACGGTCACAGCTTGTCTGTAAGCGGATGCCGGGAGCAGACAAGCCCGTCAGGGCG
CGTCAGCGGGTGTTGGCGGGTGTCGGGGCTGGCTTAACTATGCGGCATCAGAGCAGATTGTACTGAGAGT
GCACCATATGCGGTGTGAAATACCGCACAGATGCGTAAGGAGAAAATACCGCATCAGGCGCCATTCGCCA
TTCAGGCTGCGCAACTGTTGGGAAGGGCGATCGGTGCGGGCCTCTTCGCTATTACGCCAGCTGGCGAAAG
GGGGATGTGCTGCAAGGCGATTAAGTTGGGTAACGCCAGGGTTTTCCCAGTCACGACGTTGTAAAACGAC
GGCCAGTGAATTCATTTAAATTTTTTTGATTCGGTAATCTCCGAGCAGAAGGAAGAACGAAGGAAGGAGC
ACAGACTTAGATTGGTATATATACGCATATGTGGTGTTGAAGAAACATGAAATTGCCCAGTATTCTTAAC
CCAACTGCACAGAACAAAAACCTGCAGGAAACGAAGATAAAACATGTCCACAAAATCATATACCAGTAGA
GCTGAGACTCATGCAAGTCCGGTTGCATCGAAACTTTTACGTTTAATGGATGAAAAGAAGACCAATTTGT
GTGCTTCTCTTGACGTTCGTTCGACTGATGAGCTATTGAAACTTGTTGAAACGTTGGGTCCATACATTTG
CCTTTTGAAAACACACGTTGATATCTTGGATGATTTCAGTTATGAGGGTACTGTCGTTCCATTGAAAGCA
TTGGCAGAGAAATACAAGTTCTTGATATTTGAGGACAGAAAATTCGCCGATATCGGTAACACAGTCAAAT
TACAATATACATCGGGCGTTTACCGTATCGCAGAATGGTCTGATATCACCAACGCCCACGGGGTTACTGG
TGCTGGTATTGTTGCTGGCTTGAAACAAGGTGCGCAAGAGGTCACCAAAGAACCAAGGGGATTATTGATG
CTTGCTGAATTGTCTTCCAAGGGTTCTCTAGCACACGGTGAATATACTAAGGGTACCGTTGATATTGCAA
AGAGTGATAAAGATTTCGTTATTGGGTTCATTGCTCAGAACGATATGGGAGGAAGAGAAGAAGGGTTTGA
TTGGCTAATCATGACCCCAGGTGTAGGTTTAGACGACAAAGGCGATGCATTGGGTCAGCAGTACAGAACC
GTCGACGAAGTTGTAAGTGGTGGATCAGATATCATCATTGTTGGCAGAGGACTTTTCGCCAAGGGTAGAG
ATCCTAAGGTTGAAGGTGAAAGATACAGAAATGCTGGATGGGAAGCGTACCAAAAGAGAATCAGCGCTCC
CCATTAATTATACAGGAAACTTAATAGAACAAATCACATATTTAATCTAATAGCCACCTGCATTGGCACG
GTGCAACACTCACTTCAACTTCATCTTACAAAAGATCACGTGATCTGTTGTATTGGGATCTCTAGACCTA
ATAACTTCGTATAGCATACATTATACGAAGTTATATTAAGGGTTGCTCGACATTTAAGGAGGTTTTACGG
ACCAGAGGAGCTTTCCAGATCCAGATCACCGGAATATAGGGCAAGAGAACATCAAGCAGCAGCCGCACTC
GAGTTATCACTGGCAACTACTTTGCATCAAACTCCAATTATATGCAGCAGAATCTTTTCTTTTAAAACGC
ACTTAGCGTCAACTCGGAGGGCTTCCTTCCGGGATGACTTAACCAGATTGCAATTTCTTTTCCATTTTAC
AGTTAAAAATAGGTCACGTGATCTAAAATCGAGAAAGGGTTGCCTCATGAAGGCACCGGCCGTCACTCAT
CCGTGCGGAGAGGTCTGCGCCATTCAGGGGTCCATGTGCCTTAGAGAGTATTGATGCAGAGGGCATCGTC
GGGGCGGACCACTCCGAACCGACATTGGTTAAGCCCTTCCCATCTCAAGATAGGAACAAAATTGCATTAT
ACTCCTACTAGAAAGCTAAATGTGTACATGTTCTCATGAATATACAACGTTCTAGGTAGCTATTGTTGAG
AGGAGGGATACTCAGTAGGCTAAAATGTGGGGAAAGGATGAGCTTTGTAGACATATATAAACAATTAACA
ATTGGACTAAAAGTTTGGTGTTGAGAATCGCTCTTCGCTATACATCTTGTTCACTTATCATTGAGATTAA
CCAACATTAAGTAAAATAAAGATTAACATAATATAAAATAATTTTTTCATAATGG
