Features (pLannotate 1.2.2; 15 found; start..end, strand, type, name):
     17..727     +  CDS            GFPmut3: GFPmut3 is a basic (constitutively fluorescent) green fluorescent protein published in 1996, derived from Aequorea victoria. It is reported to be a very rapidly-maturing weak dimer.
    743..842     +  CDS            URA3 (fragment): orotidine-5'-phosphate decarboxylase, required for uracil biosynthesis; S. cerevisiae URA3; yeast auxotrophic marker, counterselectable with 5-fluoroorotic acid (5-FOA)
    996..1012    -  protein_bind   lac operator: The lac repressor binds to the lac operator to inhibit transcription in E. coli. This inhibition can be relieved by adding lactose or isopropyl-β-D-thiogalactopyranoside (IPTG). lac repressor encoded by lacI
   1020..1050    -  promoter       lac promoter: promoter for the E. coli lac operon
   1065..1086    -  protein_bind   CAP binding site: CAP binding activates transcription in the presence of cAMP. E. coli catabolite activator protein
   1099..1191    -  CDS            lacI (fragment): lac repressor; lacI; The lac repressor binds to the lac operator to inhibit transcription in E. coli. This inhibition can be relieved by adding lactose or isopropyl-β-D-thiogalactopyranoside (IPTG).
   1374..1962    -  rep_origin     ori: high-copy-number ColE1/pMB1/pBR322/pUC origin of replication
   2133..2993    -  CDS            AmpR: β-lactamase; bla; confers resistance to ampicillin, carbenicillin, and related antibiotics
   2994..3098    -  promoter       AmpR promoter: bla
   3193..3228    +  CDS            rop (fragment): Rop protein, which maintains plasmids at low copy number; rop
   3330..3429    +  misc_feature   bom (fragment): basis of mobility region from pBR322
   3435..3592    -  CDS            lacZα (fragment): LacZα fragment of β-galactosidase; lacZ fragment
   3599..3762    +  promoter       URA3 promoter (fragment): S. cerevisiae URA3
   3765..4550    +  CDS            URA3: PYRF_YEAST - Experimental evidence at protein level: Swiss-Prot protein existence level 1. From Saccharomyces cerevisiae (strain ATCC 204508 / S288c) (Baker's yeast).
   4702..4735    +  protein_bind   loxP: Cre-mediated recombination occurs in the 8-bp core sequence (GCATACAT). Cre recombinase
>Addgene plasmid #104510 | pILGFP4O | addgene full sequence | sequence record 201474 | Addgene NGS Result
TTTCATAATGGGATCCTCTAAAGGTGAAGAATTATTCACTGGTGTTGTCCCAATTTTGGTTGAATTAGAT
GGTGATGTTAATGGTCACAAATTTTCTGTCTCCGGTGAAGGTGAAGGTGATGCTACTTACGGTAAATTGA
CCTTAAAATTTATTTGTACTACTGGTAAATTGCCAGTTCCATGGCCAACCTTAGTCACTACTTTCGGTTA
TGGTGTTCAATGTTTTGCGAGATACCCAGATCATATGAAACAACATGACTTTTTCAAGTCTGCCATGCCA
GAAGGTTATGTTCAAGAAAGAACTATTTTTTTCAAAGATGACGGTAACTACAAGACCAGAGCTGAAGTCA
AGTTTGAAGGTGATACCTTAGTTAATAGAATCGAATTAAAAGGTATTGATTTTAAAGAAGATGGTAACAT
TTTAGGTCACAAATTGGAATACAACTATAACTCTCACAATGTTTACATCATGGCTGACAAACAAAAGAAT
GGTATCAAAGTTAACTTCAAAATTAGACACAACATTGAAGATGGTTCTGTTCAATTAGCTGACCATTATC
AACAAAATACTCCAATTGGTGATGGTCCAGTCTTGTTACCAGACAACCATTACTTATCCACTCAATCTGC
CTTATCCAAAGATCCAAACGAAAAGAGAGACCACATGGTCTTGTTAGAATTTGTTACTGCTGCTGGTATT
ACCCATGGTATGGATGAATTGTACAAAAGATCTTAAACTAGTAGGACTATTTGCAAAGGGAAGGGATGCT
AAGGTAGAGGGTGAACGTTACAGAAAAGCAGGCTGGGAAGCATATTTGAGAAGATGCGGCCAGCAAAACT
AAAAAACTGTATTATAAGTAAATGCATGTATACTAAACTCACAAATTAGAGCTTCAATTTAATTATATCA
GTTATTACCCGGGAATCTCGGTCGTAATGATTTAAATGCATGCAAGCTTGGCGTAATCATGGTCATAGCT
GTTTCCTGTGTGAAATTGTTATCCGCTCACAATTCCACACAACATACGAGCCGGAAGCATAAAGTGTAAA
GCCTGGGGTGCCTAATGAGTGAGCTAACTCACATTAATTGCGTTGCGCTCACTGCCCGCTTTCCAGTCGG
GAAACCTGTCGTGCCAGCTGCATTAATGAATCGGCCAACGCGCGGGGAGAGGCGGTTTGCGTATTGGGCG
CTCTTCCGCTTCCTCGCTCACTGACTCGCTGCGCTCGGTCGTTCGGCTGCGGCGAGCGGTATCAGCTCAC
TCAAAGGCGGTAATACGGTTATCCACAGAATCAGGGGATAACGCAGGAAAGAACATGTGAGCAAAAGGCC
AGCAAAAGGCCAGGAACCGTAAAAAGGCCGCGTTGCTGGCGTTTTTCCATAGGCTCCGCCCCCCTGACGA
GCATCACAAAAATCGACGCTCAAGTCAGAGGTGGCGAAACCCGACAGGACTATAAAGATACCAGGCGTTT
CCCCCTGGAAGCTCCCTCGTGCGCTCTCCTGTTCCGACCCTGCCGCTTACCGGATACCTGTCCGCCTTTC
TCCCTTCGGGAAGCGTGGCGCTTTCTCATAGCTCACGCTGTAGGTATCTCAGTTCGGTGTAGGTCGTTCG
CTCCAAGCTGGGCTGTGTGCACGAACCCCCCGTTCAGCCCGACCGCTGCGCCTTATCCGGTAACTATCGT
CTTGAGTCCAACCCGGTAAGACACGACTTATCGCCACTGGCAGCAGCCACTGGTAACAGGATTAGCAGAG
CGAGGTATGTAGGCGGTGCTACAGAGTTCTTGAAGTGGTGGCCTAACTACGGCTACACTAGAAGAACAGT
ATTTGGTATCTGCGCTCTGCTGAAGCCAGTTACCTTCGGAAAAAGAGTTGGTAGCTCTTGATCCGGCAAA
CAAACCACCGCTGGTAGCGGTGGTTTTTTTGTTTGCAAGCAGCAGATTACGCGCAGAAAAAAAGGATCTC
AAGAAGATCCTTTGATCTTTTCTACGGGGTCTGACGCTCAGTGGAACGAAAACTCACGTTAAGGGATTTT
GGTCATGAGATTATCAAAAAGGATCTTCACCTAGATCCTTTTAAATTAAAAATGAAGTTTTAAATCAATC
TAAAGTATATATGAGTAAACTTGGTCTGACAGTTACCAATGCTTAATCAGTGAGGCACCTATCTCAGCGA
TCTGTCTATTTCGTTCATCCATAGTTGCCTGACTCCCCGTCGTGTAGATAACTACGATACGGGAGGGCTT
ACCATCTGGCCCCAGTGCTGCAATGATACCGCGAGACCCACGCTCACCGGCTCCAGATTTATCAGCAATA
AACCAGCCAGCCGGAAGGGCCGAGCGCAGAAGTGGTCCTGCAACTTTATCCGCCTCCATCCAGTCTATTA
ATTGTTGCCGGGAAGCTAGAGTAAGTAGTTCGCCAGTTAATAGTTTGCGCAACGTTGTTGCCATTGCTAC
AGGCATCGTGGTGTCACGCTCGTCGTTTGGTATGGCTTCATTCAGCTCCGGTTCCCAACGATCAAGGCGA
GTTACATGATCCCCCATGTTGTGCAAAAAAGCGGTTAGCTCCTTCGGTCCTCCGATCGTTGTCAGAAGTA
AGTTGGCCGCAGTGTTATCACTCATGGTTATGGCAGCACTGCATAATTCTCTTACTGTCATGCCATCCGT
AAGATGCTTTTCTGTGACTGGTGAGTACTCAACCAAGTCATTCTGAGAATAGTGTATGCGGCGACCGAGT
TGCTCTTGCCCGGCGTCAATACGGGATAATACCGCGCCACATAGCAGAACTTTAAAAGTGCTCATCATTG
GAAAACGTTCTTCGGGGCGAAAACTCTCAAGGATCTTACCGCTGTTGAGATCCAGTTCGATGTAACCCAC
TCGTGCACCCAACTGATCTTCAGCATCTTTTACTTTCACCAGCGTTTCTGGGTGAGCAAAAACAGGAAGG
CAAAATGCCGCAAAAAAGGGAATAAGGGCGACACGGAAATGTTGAATACTCATACTCTTCCTTTTTCAAT
ATTATTGAAGCATTTATCAGGGTTATTGTCTCATGAGCGGATACATATTTGAATGTATTTAGAAAAATAA
ACAAATAGGGGTTCCGCGCACATTTCCCCGAAAAGTGCCACCTGACGTCTAAGAAACCATTATTATCATG
ACATTAACCTATAAAAATAGGCGTATCACGAGGCCCTTTCGTCTCGCGCGTTTCGGTGATGACGGTGAAA
ACCTCTGACACATGCAGCTCCCGGAGACGGTCACAGCTTGTCTGTAAGCGGATGCCGGGAGCAGACAAGC
CCGTCAGGGCGCGTCAGCGGGTGTTGGCGGGTGTCGGGGCTGGCTTAACTATGCGGCATCAGAGCAGATT
GTACTGAGAGTGCACCATATGCGGTGTGAAATACCGCACAGATGCGTAAGGAGAAAATACCGCATCAGGC
GCCATTCGCCATTCAGGCTGCGCAACTGTTGGGAAGGGCGATCGGTGCGGGCCTCTTCGCTATTACGCCA
GCTGGCGAAAGGGGGATGTGCTGCAAGGCGATTAAGTTGGGTAACGCCAGGGTTTTCCCAGTCACGACGT
TGTAAAACGACGGCCAGTGAATTCATTTAAATTTTTTTGATTCGGTAATCTCCGAACAGAAGGAAGAACG
AAGGAAGGAGCACAGACTTAGATTGGTATATATACGCATATGTAGTGTTGAAGAAACATGAAATTGCCCA
GTATTCTTAACCCAACTGCACAGAACAAAAACCTGCAGGAAACGAAGATAAAACATGTCCACAAAATCAT
ATACCAGTAGAGCTGAGACTCATGCAAGTCCGGTTGCATCGAAACTTTTACGTTTAATGGATGAAAAGAA
GACCAATTTGTGTGCTTCTCTTGACGTTCGTTCGACTGATGAGCTATTGAAACTTGTTGAAACGTTGGGT
CCATACATTTGCCTTTTGAAAACACACGTTGATATCTTGGATGATTTCAGTTATGAGGGTACTGTCGTTC
CATTGAAAGCATTGGCAGAGAAATACAAGTTCTTGATATTTGAGGACAGAAAATTCGCCGATATCGGTAA
CACAGTCAAATTACAATATACATCGGGCGTTTACCGTATCGCAGAATGGTCTGATATCACCAACGCCCAC
GGGGTTACTGGTGCTGGTATTGTTGCTGGCTTGAAACAAGGTGCGCAAGAGGTCACCAAAGAACCAAGGG
GATTATTGATGCTTGCTGAATTGTCTTCCAAGGGTTCTCTAGCACACGGTGAATATACTAAGGGTACCGT
TGATATTGCAAAGAGTGATAAAGATTTCGTTATTGGGTTCATTGCTCAGAACGATATGGGAGGAAGAGAA
GAAGGGTTTGATTGGCTAATCATGACCCCAGGTGTAGGTTTAGACGACAAAGGCGATGCATTGGGTCAGC
AGTACAGAACCGTCGACGAAGTTGTAAGTGGTGGATCAGATATCATCATTGTTGGCAGAGGACTTTTCGC
CAAGGGTAGAGATCCTAAGGTTGAAGGTGAAAGATACAGAAATGCTGGATGGGAAGCGTACCAAAAGAGA
ATCAGCGCTCCCCATTAATTATACAGGAAACTTAATAGAACAAATCACATATTTAATCTAATAGCCACCT
GCATTGGCACGGTGCAACACTACTTCAACTTCATCTTACAAAAAGATCACGTGATCTGTTGTATTGGGAT
CTCTAGACCTAATAACTTCGTATAGCATACATTATACGAAGTTATATTAAGGGTTGCTCGACATTTAAGG
AGGTTTTACGGACCAGAGGAGCTTTCCAGATCCAGATCACCGGAATATAGGGCAAGAGAACATCAAGCAG
CAGCCGCACTCGAGTTATCACTGGCAACTACTTTGCATCAAACTCCAATTATATGCAGCAGAATCTTTTC
TTTTAAAACGCACTTAGCGTCAACTCGGAGGGCTTCCTTCCGGGATGACTTAACCAGATTGCAATTTCTT
TTCCATTTTACAGTTAAAAATAGGTCACGTGATCTAAAATCGAGAAAGGGTTGCCTCATGAAGGCACCGG
CCGTCACTCATCCGTGCGGAGAGGTCTGCGCCATTCAGGGGTCCATGTGCCTTAGAGAGTATTGATGCAG
AGGGCATCGTCGGGGCGGACCACTCCGAACCGACATTGGTTAAGCCCTTCCCATCTCAAGATAGGAACAA
AATTGCATTATACTCCTACTAGAAAGCTAAATGTGTACATGTTCTCATGAATATACAACGTTCTAGGTAG
CTATTGTTGAGAGGAGGGATACTCAGTAGGCTAAAATGTGGGGAAAGGATGAGCTTTGTAGACATATATA
AACAATTAACAATTGGACTAAAAGTTTGGTGTTGAGAATCGCTCTTCGCTATACATCTTGTTCACTTATC
ATTGAGATTAACCAACATTAAGTAAAATAAAGATTAACATAATATAAAATAATTT
